>Addgene plasmid #224583 | pCAG-3xGFP11-mem-3xControlgRNA | addgene full sequence | sequence record 451495 | Addgene NGS Result
GAAGATCCTTTGATCTTTTCTACGGGGTCTGACGCTCAGTGGAACGAAAACTCACGTTAAGGGATTTTGG
TCATGAGATTATCAAAAAGGATCTTCACCTAGATCCTTTTAAATTAAAAATGAAGTTTTAAATCAATCTA
AAGTATATATGAGTAAACTTGGTCTGACAGTTACCAATGCTTAATCAGTGAGGCACCTATCTCAGCGATC
TGTCTATTTCGTTCATCCATAGTTGCCTGACTCCCCGTCGTGTAGATAACTACGATACGGGAGGGCTTAC
CATCTGGCCCCAGTGCTGCAATGATACCGCGAGACCCACGCTCACCGGCTCCAGATTTATCAGCAATAAA
CCAGCCAGCCGGAAGGGCCGAGCGCAGAAGTGGTCCTGCAACTTTATCCGCCTCCATCCAGTCTATTAAT
TGTTGCCGGGAAGCTAGAGTAAGTAGTTCGCCAGTTAATAGTTTGCGCAACGTTGTTGCCATTGCTACAG
GCATCGTGGTGTCACGCTCGTCGTTTGGTATGGCTTCATTCAGCTCCGGTTCCCAACGATCAAGGCGAGT
TACATGATCCCCCATGTTGTGCAAAAAAGCGGTTAGCTCCTTCGGTCCTCCGATCGTTGTCAGAAGTAAG
TTGGCCGCAGTGTTATCACTCATGGTTATGGCAGCACTGCATAATTCTCTTACTGTCATGCCATCCGTAA
GATGCTTTTCTGTGACTGGTGAGTACTCAACCAAGTCATTCTGAGAATAGTGTATGCGGCGACCGAGTTG
CTCTTGCCCGGCGTCAATACGGGATAATACCGCGCCACATAGCAGAACTTTAAAAGTGCTCATCATTGGA
AAACGTTCTTCGGGGCGAAAACTCTCAAGGATCTTACCGCTGTTGAGATCCAGTTCGATGTAACCCACTC
GTGCACCCAACTGATCTTCAGCATCTTTTACTTTCACCAGCGTTTCTGGGTGAGCAAAAACAGGAAGGCA
AAATGCCGCAAAAAAGGGAATAAGGGCGACACGGAAATGTTGAATACTCATACTCTTCCTTTTTCAATAT
TATTGAAGCATTTATCAGGGTTATTGTCTCATGAGCGGATACATATTTGAATGTATTTAGAAAAATAAAC
AAATAGGGGTTCCGCGCACATTTCCCCGAAAAGTGCCACCTGGGTCGACATTGATTATTGACTAGTTATT
AATAGTAATCAATTACGGGGTCATTAGTTCATAGCCCATATATGGAGTTCCGCGTTACATAACTTACGGT
AAATGGCCCGCCTGGCTGACCGCCCAACGACCCCCGCCCATTGACGTCAATAATGACGTATGTTCCCATA
GTAACGCCAATAGGGACTTTCCATTGACGTCAATGGGTGGAGTATTTACGGTAAACTGCCCACTTGGCAG
TACATCAAGTGTATCATATGCCAAGTACGCCCCCTATTGACGTCAATGACGGTAAATGGCCCGCCTGGCA
TTATGCCCAGTACATGACCTTATGGGACTTTCCTACTTGGCAGTACATCTACGTATTAGTCATCGCTATT
ACCATGGTCGAGGTGAGCCCCACGTTCTGCTTCACTCTCCCCATCTCCCCCCCCTCCCCACCCCCAATTT
TGTATTTATTTATTTTTTAATTATTTTGTGCAGCGATGGGGGCGGGGGGGGGGGGGGGGGGGCGCGCGCC
AGGCGGGGCGGGGCGGGGCGAGGCGGAGAGGTGCGGCGGCAGCCAATCAGAGCGGCGCGCTCCGAAAGTT
TCCTTTTATGGCGAGGCGGCGGCGGCGGCGGCCCTATAAAAAGCGAAGCGCGCGGCGGGCGGGAGTCGCT
GCGCGCTGCCTTCGCCCCGTGCCCCGCTCCGCCGCCGCCTCGCGCCGCCCGCCCCGGCTCTGACTGACCG
CGTTACTCCCACAGGTGAGCGGGCGGGACGGCCCTTCTCCTCCGGGCTGTAATTAGCGCTTGGTTTAATG
ACGGCTTGTTTCTTTTCTGTGGCTGCGTGAAAGCCTTGAGGGGCTCCGGGAGGGCCCTTTGTGCGGGGGG
AGCGGCTCGGGGGGTGCGTGCGTGTGTGTGTGCGTGGGGAGCGCCGCGTGCGGCTCCGCGCTGCCCGGCG
GCTGTGAGCGCTGCGGGCGCGGCGCGGGGCTTTGTGCGCTCCGCAGTGTGCGCGAGGGGAGCGCGGCCGG
GGGCGGTGCCCCGCGGTGCGGGGGGGGCTGCGAGGGGAACAAAGGCTGCGTGCGGGGTGTGTGCGTGGGG
GGGTGAGCAGGGGGTGTGGGCGCGTCGGTCGGGCTGCAACCCCCCCTGCACCCCCCTCCCCGAGTTGCTG
AGCACGGCCCGGCTTCGGGTGCGGGGCTCCGTACGGGGCGTGGCGCGGGGCTCGCCGTGCCGGGCGGGGG
GTGGCGGCAGGTGGGGGTGCCGGGCGGGGCGGGGCCGCCTCGGGCCGGGGAGGGCTCGGGGGAGGGGCGC
GGCGGCCCCCGGAGCGCCGGCGGCTGTCGAGGCGCGGCGAGCCGCAGCCATTGCCTTTTATGGTAATCGT
GCGAGAGGGCGCAGGGACTTCCTTTGTCCCAAATCTGTGCGGAGCCGAAATCTGGGAGGCGCCGCCGCAC
CCCCTCTAGCGGGCGCGGGGCGAAGCGGTGCGGCGCCGGCAGGAAGGAAATGGGCGGGGAGGGCCTTCGT
GCGTCGCCGCGCCGCCGTCCCCTTCTCCCTCTCCAGCCTCGGGGCTGTCCGCGGGGGGACGGCTGCCTTC
GGGGGGGACGGGGCAGGGCGGGGTTCGGCTTCTGGCGTGTGACCGGCGGCTCTAGAGCCTCTGCTAACCA
TGTTCATGCCTTCTTCTTTTTCCTACAGCTCCTGGGCAACGTGCTGGTTATTGTGCTGTCTCATCATTTT
GGCAAAGAATTGCTCGAGAGTTCGAAGCCTTAAGTACGCGTAGGCGCGCCTTAATTAACGTTTAAACATG
CATGCAAATGGCTAGCGCCACCATGGGATGCATTAAATCTAAGAGGAAAGATAACTTGAACGATGACGAA
GCTGCAATGGGGTGTATTAAATCCAAAAGGAAAGATAATTTGAATGATGATGAAGCGGGTAGTGGTGGAA
GTGGTGGTAGGGATCATATGGTGCTCCACGAATACGTGAACGCCGCCGGAATAACTGGTGGGCGCGATCA
TATGGTGTTACACGAATACGTGAACGCAGCCGGCATCACCGGCGGACGCGATCATATGGTTTTGCACGAA
TACGTGAACGCCGCGGGAATCACTACCGGTCAGTGCCTGATGAGTCCGTGAGGACGAAACGAGTAAGCTC
GTCAACCCCTACCAACTGGTCGGGGTTTGAAACCTCTTACCTCAGTTACAATTTATGGCCGGCATGGTCC
CAGCCTCCTCGCTGGCGCCGGCTGGGCAACATGCTTCGGCATGGCGAATGGGACATCGATACAGCGCAAA
ATTAGGCTGATGAGTCCGTGAGGACGAAACGAGTAAGCTCGTCAACCCCTACCAACTGGTCGGGGTTTGA
AACCTCTTACCTCAGTTACAATTTATGGCCGGCATGGTCCCAGCCTCCTCGCTGGCGCCGGCTGGGCAAC
ATGCTTCGGCATGGCGAATGGGACAAGCTTACAGCGCAAAATTAGGCTGATGAGTCCGTGAGGACGAAAC
GAGTAAGCTCGTCAACCCCTACCAACTGGTCGGGGTTTGAAACCTCTTACCTCAGTTACAATTTATGGCC
GGCATGGTCCCAGCCTCCTCGCTGGCGCCGGCTGGGCAACATGCTTCGGCATGGCGAATGGGACTCTAGA
TGAGCGGCCGCAATTCACTCCTCAGGTGCAGGCTGCCTATCAGAAGGTGGTGGCTGGTGTGGCCAATGCC
CTGGCTCACAAATACCACTGAGATCTTTTTCCCTCTGCCAAAAATTATGGGGACATCATGAAGCCCCTTG
AGCATCTGACTTCTGGCTAATAAAGGAAATTTATTTTCATTGCAATAGTGTGTTGGAATTTTTTGTGTCT
CTCACTCGGAAGGACATATGGGAGGGCAAATCATTTAAAACATCAGAATGAGTATTTGGTTTAGAGTTTG
GCAACATATGCCCATATGCTGGCTGCCATGAACAAAGGTTGGCTATAAAGAGGTCATCAGTATATGAAAC
AGCCCCCTGCTGTCCATTCCTTATTCCATAGAAAAGCCTTGACTTGAGGTTAGATTTTTTTTATATTTTG
TTTTGTGTTATTTTTTTCTTTAACATCCCTAAAATTTTCCTTACATGTTTTACTAGCCAGATTTTTCCTC
CTCTCCTGACTACTCCCAGTCATAGCTGTCCCTCTTCTCTTATGGAGATCCCTCGACCTGCACCGTCGAC
CAGCTGGTCGACGGTGCACCGTCGACCAGCTTGGCGTAATCATGGTCATAGCTGTTTCCTGTGTGAAATT
GTTATCCGCTCACAATTCCACACAACATACGAGCCGGAAGCATAAAGTGTAAAGCCTGGGGTGCCTAATG
AGTGAGCTAACTCACATTAATTGCGTTGCGCTCACTGCCCGCTTTCCAGTCGGGAAACCTGTCGTGCCAG
CGGATCCGCATCTCAATTAGTCAGCAACCATAGTCCCGCCCCTAACTCCGCCCATCCCGCCCCTAACTCC
GCCCAGTTCCGCCCATTCTCCGCCCCATGGCTGACTAATTTTTTTTATTTATGCAGAGGCCGAGGCCGCC
TCGGCCTCTGAGCTATTCCAGAAGTAGTGAGGAGGCTTTTTTGGAGGCCTAGGCTTTTGCAAAAAGCTAA
CTTGTTTATTGCAGCTTATAATGGTTACAAATAAAGCAATAGCATCACAAATTTCACAAATAAAGCATTT
TTTTCACTGCATTCTAGTTGTGGTTTGTCCAAACTCATCAATGTATCTTATCATGTCTGGATCCGCTGCA
TTAATGAATCGGCCAACGCGCGGGGAGAGGCGGTTTGCGTATTGGGCGCTCTTCCGCTTCCTCGCTCACT
GACTCGCTGCGCTCGGTCGTTCGGCTGCGGCGAGCGGTATCAGCTCACTCAAAGGCGGTAATACGGTTAT
CCACAGAATCAGGGGATAACGCAGGAAAGAACATGTGAGCAAAAGGCCAGCAAAAGGCCAGGAACCGTAA
AAAGGCCGCGTTGCTGGCGTTTTTCCATAGGCTCCGCCCCCCTGACGAGCATCACAAAAATCGACGCTCA
AGTCAGAGGTGGCGAAACCCGACAGGACTATAAAGATACCAGGCGTTTCCCCCTGGAAGCTCCCTCGTGC
GCTCTCCTGTTCCGACCCTGCCGCTTACCGGATACCTGTCCGCCTTTCTCCCTTCGGGAAGCGTGGCGCT
TTCTCATAGCTCACGCTGTAGGTATCTCAGTTCGGTGTAGGTCGTTCGCTCCAAGCTGGGCTGTGTGCAC
GAACCCCCCGTTCAGCCCGACCGCTGCGCCTTATCCGGTAACTATCGTCTTGAGTCCAACCCGGTAAGAC
ACGACTTATCGCCACTGGCAGCAGCCACTGGTAACAGGATTAGCAGAGCGAGGTATGTAGGCGGTGCTAC
AGAGTTCTTGAAGTGGTGGCCTAACTACGGCTACACTAGAAGAACAGTATTTGGTATCTGCGCTCTGCTG
AAGCCAGTTACCTTCGGAAAAAGAGTTGGTAGCTCTTGATCCGGCAAACAAACCACCGCTGGTAGCGGTG
GTTTTTTTGTTTGCAAGCAGCAGATTACGCGCAGAAAAAAAGGATCTCAA
Features (pLannotate 1.2.2; 22 found; start..end, strand, type, name):
    171..1031    -  CDS            AmpR: β-lactamase; bla; confers resistance to ampicillin, carbenicillin, and related antibiotics
   1032..1136    -  promoter       AmpR promoter: bla
   1167..1546    +  enhancer       CMV enhancer: human cytomegalovirus immediate early enhancer
   1548..1811    +  promoter       chicken β-actin promoter: contains a 21-bp deletion relative to the standard chicken β-actin promoter
   1812..2828    +  intron         chimeric intron: chimera between introns from chicken β-actin and rabbit β-globin
   3257..3280    +  misc_RNA       sTRSV HHRz (fragment): hammerhead ribozyme from the tobacco ringspot virus satellite RNA (Khvorova et al., 2003)
   3294..3323    +  misc_RNA       RfxCas13d DR30: 5' processed 30-base direct repeat for an RfxCas13d gRNA (Konermann et al., 2018)
   3437..3460    +  misc_RNA       sTRSV HHRz (fragment): hammerhead ribozyme from the tobacco ringspot virus satellite RNA (Khvorova et al., 2003)
   3474..3503    +  misc_RNA       RfxCas13d DR30: 5' processed 30-base direct repeat for an RfxCas13d gRNA (Konermann et al., 2018)
   3617..3640    +  misc_RNA       sTRSV HHRz (fragment): hammerhead ribozyme from the tobacco ringspot virus satellite RNA (Khvorova et al., 2003)
   3654..3683    +  misc_RNA       RfxCas13d DR30: 5' processed 30-base direct repeat for an RfxCas13d gRNA (Konermann et al., 2018)
   3791..3868    +  CDS            HBB (fragment): HBB_PONPY - Experimental evidence at transcript level: Swiss-Prot protein existence level 2. Involved in oxygen transport from the lung to the various peripheral tissues. From Pongo pygmaeus (Bornean orangutan).
   3939..3994    +  polyA_signal   β-globin poly(A) signal: rabbit β-globin polyadenylation signal (Gil and Proudfoot, 1987)
   4409..4425    -  protein_bind   lac operator: The lac repressor binds to the lac operator to inhibit transcription in E. coli. This inhibition can be relieved by adding lactose or isopropyl-β-D-thiogalactopyranoside (IPTG). lac repressor encoded by lacI
   4433..4463    -  promoter       lac promoter: promoter for the E. coli lac operon
   4478..4499    -  protein_bind   CAP binding site: CAP binding activates transcription in the presence of cAMP. E. coli catabolite activator protein
   4512..4551    -  CDS            lacI (fragment): lac repressor; lacI; The lac repressor binds to the lac operator to inhibit transcription in E. coli. This inhibition can be relieved by adding lactose or isopropyl-β-D-thiogalactopyranoside (IPTG).
   4558..4580    +  promoter       SV40 promoter (fragment): SV40 enhancer and early promoter
   4604..4739    +  rep_origin     SV40 ori: SV40 origin of replication
   4759..4893    +  polyA_signal   SV40 poly(A) signal: SV40 polyadenylation signal
   4895..4949    -  CDS            lacI (fragment): lac repressor; lacI; The lac repressor binds to the lac operator to inhibit transcription in E. coli. This inhibition can be relieved by adding lactose or isopropyl-β-D-thiogalactopyranoside (IPTG).
   5132..5720    -  rep_origin     ori: high-copy-number ColE1/pMB1/pBR322/pUC origin of replication
