[The description below was written by a language model from this plasmid's Addgene catalogue record and pLannotate feature annotations shown in this document.]
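Description:
pCAG-3xGFP11-mem-3xControlgRNA is a 5.7 kb CRISPR-Cas13d companion plasmid built on the pCAG-memRFP backbone for ubiquitous expression in vertebrate cells; the associated work applies it to gene knockdown in chick embryos. It is maintained in E. coli as a high-copy plasmid through a ColE1/pUC-type origin and selected with ampicillin via the β-lactamase gene. Remnants of lac regulatory sequences and an SV40 origin and poly(A) region are also annotated in the backbone.

The payload is a single Pol II transcription unit driven by the CAG promoter, composed of the CMV immediate early enhancer, the chicken β-actin promoter and a chimeric β-actin/β-globin intron, and terminated by the rabbit β-globin polyadenylation signal. In place of the original memRFP, the plasmid carries a codon-optimized cassette of three GFP11 strands fused to an N-terminal membrane localization signal, cloned between NheI and NotI. The feature table does not annotate this coding region, but it presumably occupies the unannotated gap between the intron and the first ribozyme. GFP11 is the small fragment of split GFP and fluoresces only when complemented by the GFP1-10 fragment supplied separately, so the reporter can mark the membranes of cells that received both components.

Downstream of the reporter lie three repeated guide units, each with a hammerhead ribozyme fragment followed by the 30-base RfxCas13d direct repeat and a spacer. Ribozyme self-cleavage releases the individual guides from the mRNA, which allows guide production from a Pol II promoter. Here all three guides are control guides, making the plasmid the control counterpart for Cas13d knockdown experiments. Cas13d itself is not encoded on this plasmid.
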