Addgene plasmid #224583: pCAG-3xGFP11-mem-3xControlgRNA
Purpose: Ubiquitous expression plasmid with CAG promoter (CMV immediate early enhancer, chicken beta actin promoter), three Control gRNAs with ribozyme self-cleavage, three membrane split GFP(11) reporter.
Depositing lab: Erica Hutchins. Depositing organization: University of California, San Francisco (UCSF). Publication: CRISPR-Cas13d as a molecular tool to achieve targeted gene expression knockdown in chick embryos. Kim M, Hutchins EJ. Dev Biol. 2024 Nov 30:S0012-1606(24)00265-3. doi: 10.1016/j.ydbio.2024.11.013. PubMed 39622311.
Backbone
  Vector backbone: pCAG-memRFP
  Modifications to backbone: Guide RNAs inserted following memRFP, 3xGFP11-mem inserted in place of memRFP
  Vector type: CRISPR
Growth in bacteria
  Bacterial resistance: Ampicillin, 100 μg/mL
  Growth temperature: 37°C
  Growth strain: DH5alpha
  Copy number: High Copy
Gene/Insert
  Gene/Insert name: 3xGFP11 (alt name: split GFP 11)
  gRNA/shRNA sequence: aacccctaccaactggtcggggtttgaaacctcttacctcagttacaatttat
  Mutation: Codon optimized
  Tag / fusion protein: Membrane Localization Signal (N terminal on insert)
  Cloning method: Restriction Enzyme; 5′ cloning site NheI (not destroyed); 3′ cloning site NotI (not destroyed)
  Sequencing primers: 5′ tacagctcctgggcaacgtg
Terms and licenses: Academic/Nonprofit Terms; Industry Terms: Not Available to Industry
How to cite: pCAG-3xGFP11-mem-3xControlgRNA was a gift from Erica Hutchins (Addgene plasmid # 224583 ; http://n2t.net/addgene:224583 ; RRID:Addgene_224583)
